Addgene plasmid #83780: pLMB686
Purpose: myo-Inositol biosensor plasmid
Depositing lab: Philip Poole. Depositing organization: University of Oxford. Publication: Bacterial Biosensors for in Vivo Spatiotemporal Mapping of Root Secretion. Pini F, East AK, Appia-Ayme C, Tomek J, Karunakaran R, Mendoza-Suarez M, Edwards A, Terpolilli JJ, Roworth J, Downie JA, Poole PS. Plant Physiol. 2017 Jul;174(3):1289-1306. doi: 10.1104/pp.16.01302. Epub 2017 May 11. PubMed 28495892.
Backbone
  Vector backbone: pIJ11268
  Backbone size w/o insert (bp): 16260
  Total vector size (bp): 17187
Growth in bacteria
  Bacterial resistance: Tetracycline, 10 μg/mL
  Growth temperature: 37°C
  Growth strain: E. coli S17-1
  Copy number: Low Copy
Gene/Insert
  Gene/Insert name: upstream region of RL4655 (intA)
  Species: Rhizobium leguminosarum bv. viciae, strain 3841
  Insert size (bp): 927
  Cloning method: Restriction Enzyme; 5′ cloning site BamHI (not destroyed); 3′ cloning site KpnI (not destroyed)
  Sequencing primers: 5′ CCATCTTTGCCCTACCGTAT; 3′ AAACCGACGCCATCACCCAG
Terms and licenses: Academic/Nonprofit Terms; Industry Terms: Not Available to Industry
How to cite: pLMB686 was a gift from Philip Poole (Addgene plasmid # 83780 ; http://n2t.net/addgene:83780 ; RRID:Addgene_83780)
