[The description below was written by a language model from this plasmid's Addgene catalogue record and pLannotate feature annotations shown in this document.]
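Description:
pLMB686 is a low-copy, broad-host-range bacterial reporter plasmid built on the pIJ11268 backbone and designed as a myo-inositol biosensor. Replication depends on the IncP (RK2-type) oriV together with the trans-acting initiator TrfA. An IncP oriT allows conjugative mobilisation from a donor such as E. coli S17-1, the recorded propagation strain, into Gram-negative recipients such as rhizobia. Selection is by tetracycline, provided by the tetA efflux gene with its tetR regulator. The feature table also detects a β-lactamase gene with its promoter, although ampicillin is not listed as a selection. Stable inheritance without antibiotic pressure is supported by the parDE toxin–antitoxin addiction module and the parA and parB partition genes. Fragments of klaC, Tn5 transposase, lacI, a lac promoter/operator region and a CloDF13 origin appear to be backbone remnants.

The payload is a 927 bp upstream region of RL4655 (intA) from Rhizobium leguminosarum bv. viciae strain 3841, cloned between BamHI and KpnI. It sits immediately upstream of the Photorhabdus luminescens luxCDABE operon. The annotation tool labels part of this region as a mocB-like fragment, which probably reflects homology to the start of the intA coding sequence. The promoter itself is not annotated as a discrete feature. The lux operon encodes both luciferase (LuxAB) and the enzymes that make its aldehyde substrate (LuxCDE), so transcription from the cloned region yields light without added substrate. Bioluminescence therefore reports promoter activity in response to myo-inositol. According to the associated publication title, such biosensors are used for in vivo spatiotemporal mapping of root secretion. The sequenced record is 17,172 nt, slightly shorter than the 17,187 bp catalogue size.
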