Features (pLannotate 1.2.2; 24 found; start..end, strand, type, name):
    153..431     -  CDS            klaC (fragment): KLAC_ECOLX - Also known as telB. Protein predicted: Swiss-Prot protein existence level 4. Belongs to the kla operon, which is associated with cryptic tellurite resistance, and IncW plasmid fertility inhibition. From Escherichia coli.
    495..1126    -  rep_origin     oriV: incP origin of replication
   1626..2276    -  CDS            TetR: tetracycline resistance regulatory protein; tetR
   2382..3581    +  CDS            TcR: tetracycline efflux protein; tetA; confers resistance to tetracycline
   3917..3952    -  rep_origin     CloDF13 ori (fragment): Plasmids containing the CloDF13 (CDF) origin of replication can be propagated in E. coli cells that contain additional plasmids with compatible origins.
   4108..4968    -  CDS            AmpR: β-lactamase; bla; confers resistance to ampicillin, carbenicillin, and related antibiotics
   4969..5073    -  promoter       AmpR promoter: bla
   5250..5358    +  oriT           oriT: incP origin of transfer
   5445..5533    +  CDS            lacI (fragment): lac repressor; lacI; The lac repressor binds to the lac operator to inhibit transcription in E. coli. This inhibition can be relieved by adding lactose or isopropyl-β-D-thiogalactopyranoside (IPTG).
   5546..5567    +  protein_bind   CAP binding site: CAP binding activates transcription in the presence of cAMP. E. coli catabolite activator protein
   5582..5612    +  promoter       lac promoter: promoter for the E. coli lac operon
   5616..5638    +  protein_bind   lac operator (fragment): The lac repressor binds to the lac operator to inhibit transcription in E. coli. This inhibition can be relieved by adding lactose or isopropyl-β-D-thiogalactopyranoside (IPTG). lac repressor encoded by lacI
   6066..6374    -  CDS            parE: PARE_ECOLX - Experimental evidence at protein level: Swiss-Prot protein existence level 1. Toxin component of a type II toxin-antitoxin (TA) system involved in plasmid partition. Acts by inhibiting DNA gyrase, converting supercoiled plasmid DNA into a singly cleaved linear form in an ATP-dependent fashion. To do so it probably interacts with one of the gyrase subunits. Gyrase inhibition is prevented by antitoxin ParD, and is reversed in vitro by incubation with ParD. In cells that have lost the plasmid filamentation and growth inhibition occur; this is suppressed when ParD is supplied in trans
   6374..6622    -  CDS            parD: PARD_ECOLX - Experimental evidence at protein level: Swiss-Prot protein existence level 1. Antitoxin component of a type II toxin-antitoxin (TA) system involved in plasmid partition. Inhibits the anti-DNA gyrase activity of toxin ParE; reverses and restores gyrase catalytic activity in vitro. The parDE operon alone is capable of stabilizing an RK2-derived minireplicon under defined growth conditions in several different Gram- negative bacteria. It does so by the post-segregational killing (PSK) of plasmid-free cells, also referred to as a plasmid addiction system. Binds its own promoter, autor
   6751..7593    +  CDS            parB: PARB4_ECOLX - Protein predicted: Swiss-Prot protein existence level 4. Involved in plasmid partition. From Escherichia coli.
   7557..8213    +  CDS            parA: PARA4_ECOLX - Protein inferred from homology: Swiss-Prot protein existence level 3. Involved in plasmid partition. From Escherichia coli.
   9474..9893    +  CDS            mocB (fragment): MOCB_RHIML - Protein inferred from homology: Swiss-Prot protein existence level 3. Involved in rhizopine (L-3-O-methyl-scyllo-inosamine) catabolism. Could be involved in its high affinity transport. From Rhizobium meliloti (Ensifer meliloti) (Sinorhizobium meliloti).
   9932..11374   +  CDS            LuxC: LuxC fatty acid reductase; luxC; from the Photorhabdus luminescens bioluminescence operon
  11387..12310   +  CDS            LuxD: LuxD acyltransferase; luxD; from the Photorhabdus luminescens bioluminescence operon
  12359..13441   +  CDS            LuxA: LuxA luciferase subunit; luxA; from the Photorhabdus luminescens bioluminescence operon
  13456..14439   +  CDS            LuxB: LuxB luciferase subunit; luxB; from the Photorhabdus luminescens bioluminescence operon
  14618..15730   +  CDS            LuxE: LuxE; luxE; from the Photorhabdus luminescens bioluminescence operon
  15782..16930   -  CDS            trfA: trans-acting replication protein that binds to and activates oriV
  16978..129     -  CDS            tnpA (fragment) (across the origin): TN5P_ECOLX - Also known as tnp. Experimental evidence at protein level: Swiss-Prot protein existence level 1. Mediates transposition of transposon Tn5 by a 'cut and paste' mechanism. First, the monomeric transposase binds the 19 bp inverted DNA repeats flanking the transposon. Then, dimerization of the DNA- bound transposase creates a synaptic DNA complex. After nicking of the first DNA strand, excision of the transposon proceeds through a series of intermediates. The transposase then mediates the insertion of the transposon at a new site by strand transfer. The activity of the wild- type tran
>Addgene plasmid #83780 | pLMB686 | addgene full sequence | sequence record 173628 | Addgene NGS Result
TCCCTTGTCCAGATAGCCCAGTAGCTGACATTCATCCGGGGTCAGCACCGTTTCTGCGGACTGGCTTTCT
ACGTGTTCCGCTTCCTTTAGCAGCCCTTGCGCCCTGAGTGCTTGCGGCAGCGTGAAGCTGACGGATCGAT
CCGGGGAATTAATTCACCCCCGAACACGAGCACGGCACCCGCGACCACTATGCCAAGAATGCCCAAGGTA
AAAATTGCCGGCCCCGCCATGAAGTCCGTGAATGCCCCGACGGCCGAAGTGAAGGGCAGGCCGCCACCCA
GGCCGCCGCCCTCACTGCCCGGCACCTGGTCGCTGAATGTCGATGCCAGCACCTGCGGCACGTCAATGCT
TCCGGGCGTCGCGCTCGGGCTGATCGCCCATCCCGTTACTGCCCCGATCCCGGCAATGGCAAGGACTGCC
AGCGCTGCCATTTTTGGGGTGAGGCCGTTCGCGGCCGAGGGGCGCAGCCCCTGGGGGGATGGGAGGCCCG
CGTTAGCGGGCCGGGAGGGTTCGAGAAGGGGGGGCACCCCCCTTCGGCGTGCGCGGTCACGCGCACAGGG
CGCAGCCCTGGTTAAAAACAAGGTTTATAAATATTGGTTTAAAAGCAGGTTAAAAGACAGGTTAGCGGTG
GCCGAAAAACGGGCGGAAACCCTTGCAAATGCTGGATTTTCTGCCTGTGGACAGCCCCTCAAATGTCAAT
AGGTGCGCCCCTCATCTGTCAGCACTCTGCCCCTCAAGTGTCAAGGATCGCGCCCCTCATCTGTCAGTAG
TCGCGCCCCTCAAGTGTCAATACCGCAGGGCACTTATCCCCAGGCTTGTCCACATCATCTGTGGGAAACT
CGCGTAAAATCAGGCGTTTTCGCCGATTTGCGAGGCTGGCCAGCTCCACGTCGCCGGCCGAAATCGAGCC
TGCCCCTCATCTGTCAACGCCGCGCCGGGTGAGTCGGCCCCTCAAGTGTCAACGTCCGCCCCTCATCTGT
CAGTGAGGGCCAAGTTTTCCGCGAGGTATCCACAACGCCGGCGGCCGCGGTGTCTCGCACACGGCTTCGA
CGGCGTTTCTGGCGCGTTTGCAGGGCCATAGACGGCCGCCAGCCCAGCGGCGAGGGCAACCAGCCCGGTG
AGCGTCGGAAAGGCGCTGGAAGCCCCGTAGCGACGCGGAGAGGGGCGAGACAAGCCAAGGGCGCAGGCTC
GATGCGCAGCACGACATAGCCGGTTCTCGCAAGGACGAGAATTTCCCTGCGGTGCCCCTCAAGTGTCAAT
GAAAGTTTCCAACGCGAGCCATTCGCGAGAGCCTTGAGTCCACGCTAGATCCGTCAATTCCGGGATCTAT
CTCATCTGCGCAAGGCAGAACGTGAAGACGGCCGCCCTGGACCTCGCCCGCGAGCGCCAGGCGCACGAGG
CCGGCGCGCGGACCCGCGCCACGGCCCACGAGCGGACGCCGCAGCAGGAGCGCCAGAAGGCCGCCAGAGA
GGCCGAGCGCGGCCGTGAGGCTTGGACGCTAGGGCAGGGCATGAAAAAGCCCGTAGCGGGCTGCTACGGG
CGTCTGACGCGGTGGAAAGGGGGAGGGGATGTTGTCTACATGGCTCTGCTGTAGTGAGTGGGTTGCGCTC
CGGCAGCGGTCCTGATCAATCGTCACCCTTTCTCGGTCCTTCAACGTTCCTGACAACGAGCCTCCTTTTC
GCCAATCCATCGACAATCACCGCGAGTCCCTGCTCGAACGCTGCGTCCGGACCGGCTTCGTCGAAGGCGT
CTATCGCGGCCCGCAACAGCGGCGAGAGCGGAGCCTGTTCAACGGTGCCGCCGCGCTCGCCGGCATCGCT
GTCGCCGGCCTGCTCCTCAAGCACGGCCCCAACAGTGAAGTAGCTGATTGTCATCAGCGCATTGACGGCG
TCCCCGGCCGAAAAACCCGCCTCGCAGAGGAAGCGAAGCTGCGCGTCGGCCGTTTCCATCTGCGGTGCGC
CCGGTCGCGTGCCGGCATGGATGCGCGCGCCATCGCGGTAGGCGAGCAGCGCCTGCCTGAAGCTGCGGGC
ATTCCCGATCAGAAATGAGCGCCAGTCGTCGTCGGCTCTCGGCACCGAATGCGTATGATTCTCCGCCAGC
ATGGCTTCGGCCAGTGCGTCGAGCAGCGCCCGCTTGTTCCTGAAGTGCCAGTAAAGCGCCGGCTGCTGAA
CCCCCAACCGTTCCGCCAGTTTGCGTGTCGTCAGACCGTCTACGCCGACCTCGTTCAACAGGTCCAGGGC
GGCACGGATCACTGTATTCGGCTGCAACTTTGTCATGCTTGACACTTTATCACTGATAAACATAATATGT
CCACCAACTTATCAGTGATAAAGAATCCGCGCGTTCAATCGGACCAGCGGAGGCTGGTCCGGAGGCCAGA
CGTGAAACCCAACATACCCCTGATCGTAATTCTGAGCACTGTCGCGCTCGACGCTGTCGGCATCGGCCTG
ATTATGCCGGTGCTGCCGGGCCTCCTGCGCGATCTGGTTCACTCGAACGACGTCACCGCCCACTATGGCA
TTCTGCTGGCGCTGTATGCGTTGGTGCAATTTGCCTGCGCACCTGTGCTGGGCGCGCTGTCGGATCGTTT
CGGGCGGCGGCCAATCTTGCTCGTCTCGCTGGCCGGCGCCACTGTCGACTACGCCATCATGGCGACAGCG
CCTTTCCTTTGGGTTCTCTATATCGGGCGGATCGTGGCCGGCATCACCGGGGCGACTGGGGCGGTAGCCG
GCGCTTATATTGCCGATATCACTGATGGCGATGAGCGCGCGCGGCACTTCGGCTTCATGAGCGCCTGTTT
CGGGTTCGGGATGGTCGCGGGACCTGTGCTCGGTGGGCTGATGGGCGGTTTCTCCCCCCACGCTCCGTTC
TTCGCCGCGGCAGCCTTGAACGGCCTCAATTTCCTGACGGGCTGTTTCCTTTTGCCGGAGTCGCACAAAG
GCGAACGCCGGCCGTTACGCCGGGAGGCTCTCAACCCGCTCGCTTCGTTCCGGTGGGCCCGGGGCATGAC
CGTCGTCGCCGCCCTGATGGCGGTCTTCTTCATCATGCAACTTGTCGGACAGGTGCCGGCCGCGCTTTGG
GTCATTTTCGGCGAGGATCGCTTTCACTGGGACGCGACCACGATCGGCATTTCGCTTGCCGCATTTGGCA
TTCTGCATTCACTCGCCCAGGCAATGATCACCGGCCCTGTAGCCGCCCGGCTCGGCGAAAGGCGGGCACT
CATGCTCGGAATGATTGCCGACGGCACAGGCTACATCCTGCTTGCCTTCGCGACACGGGGATGGATGGCG
TTCCCGATCATGGTCCTGCTTGCTTCGGGTGGCATCGGAATGCCGGCGCTGCAAGCAATGTTGTCCAGGC
AGGTGGATGAGGAACGTCAGGGGCAGCTGCAAGGCTCACTGGCGGCGCTCACCAGCCTGACCTCGATCGT
CGGACCCCTCCTCTTCACGGCGATCTATGCGGCTTCTATAACAACGTGGAACGGGTGGGCATGGATTGCA
GGCGCTGCCCTCTACTTGCTCTGCCTGCCGGCGCTGCGTCGCGGGCTTTGGAGCGGCGCAGGGCAACGAG
CCGATCGCTGATCGTGGAAACGATAGGCCGGAATTGACGGATCTATCTCATCTGCGCAAGGCAGAACGTG
AAGACGGCCGCCCTGGACCTCGCCCGCGAGCGCCAGGCGCACGAGGCCGGCGCGCGGACCCGCGCCACGG
CCCACGAGCGGACGCCGCAGCAGGAGCGCCAGAAGGCCGCCAGAGAGGCCGAGCGCGGCCGTGAGGCTTG
GACGCTAGGGCAGGGCATGAAAAAGCCCGTAGCGGGCTGCTACGGGCGTCTGACGCGGTGGAAAGGGGGA
GGGGATGTTGTCTACATGGCTCTGCTGTAGTGAGTGGGTTGCGCTCCGGCAGCGGTCCTGATCCCCCGCA
GAAAAAAAGGATCTCAAGAAGATCCTTTGATCTTTTCTACGGGGTCTGACGCTCAGTGGAACGAAAACTC
ACGTTAAGGGATTTTGGTCATGAGATTATCAAAAAGGATCTTCACCTAGATCCTTTTAAATTAAAAATGA
AGTTTTAAATCAATCTAAAGTATATATGAGTAAACTTGGTCTGACAGTTACCAATGCTTAATCAGTGAGG
CACCTATCTCAGCGATCTGTCTATTTCGTTCATCCATAGTTGCCTGACTCCCCGTCGTGTAGATAACTAC
GATACGGGAGGGCTTACCATCTGGCCCCAGTGCTGCAATGATACCGCGAGACCCACGCTCACCGGCTCCA
GATTTATCAGCAATAAACCAGCCAGCCGGAAGGGCCGAGCGCAGAAGTGGTCCTGCAACTTTATCCGCCT
CCATCCAGTCTATTAATTGTTGCCGGGAAGCTAGAGTAAGTAGTTCGCCAGTTAATAGTTTGCGCAACGT
TGTTGCCATTGCTACAGGCATCGTGGTGTCACGCTCGTCGTTTGGTATGGCTTCATTCAGCTCCGGTTCC
CAACGATCAAGGCGAGTTACATGATCCCCCATGTTGTGCAAAAAAGCGGTTAGCTCCTTCGGTCCTCCGA
TCGTTGTCAGAAGTAAGTTGGCCGCAGTGTTATCACTCATGGTTATGGCAGCACTGCATAATTCTCTTAC
TGTCATGCCATCCGTAAGATGCTTTTCTGTGACTGGTGAGTACTCAACCAAGTCATTCTGAGAATAGTGT
ATGCGGCGACCGAGTTGCTCTTGCCCGGCGTCAACACGGGATAATACCGCGCCACATAGCAGAACTTTAA
AAGTGCTCATCATTGGAAAACGTTCTTCGGGGCGAAAACTCTCAAGGATCTTACCGCTGTTGAGATCCAG
TTCGATGTAACCCACTCGTGCACCCAACTGATCTTCAGCATCTTTTACTTTCACCAGCGTTTCTGGGTGA
GCAAAAACAGGAAGGCAAAATGCCGCAAAAAAGGGAATAAGGGCGACACGGAAATGTTGAATACTCATAC
TCTTCCTTTTTCAATATTATTGAAGCATTTATCAGGGTTATTGTCTCATGAGCGGATACATATTTGAATG
TATTTAGAAAAATAAACAAATAGGGGTTCCGCGCACATTTCCCCGAAAAGTGCCACCTGGGTCGATCGAC
GGATCTTTTCCGCTGCATAACCCTGCTTCGGGGTCATTATAGCGATTTTTTCGGTATATCCATCCTTTTT
CGCACGATATACAGGATTTTGCCAAAGGGTTCGTGTAGACTTTCCTTGGTGTATCCAACGGCGTCAGCCG
GGCAGGATAGGTGAAGTAGGCCCACCCGCGAGCGGGTGTTCCTTCTTCACTGTCCCTTATTCGCACCTGG
CGGTGCTCAACGGGAATCCTGCTCTGCGAGGCTGGCCGATAAGCTCTAAGAAACCATTATTATCATGACA
TTAACCTATAAAAATAGGCGTATCACGAGGCCCTTTCGTCTTCAAGAATTAATTCCAATACGCAAACCGC
CTCTCCCCGCGCGTTGGCCGATTCATTAATGCAGCTGGCACGACAGGTTTCCCGACTGGAAAGCGGGCAG
TGAGCGCAACGCAATTAATGTGAGTTAGCTCACTCATTAGGCACCCCAGGCTTTACACTTTATGCTTCCG
GCTCGTATGTTGTGTGGAATTGTGAGCGGATAACAATTTCACACAGGAAACAGCTATGACCATGATTACG
CCAAGCTGATCCCCCGATGTGTAGCAGTGGCGGACCATATAGGCAGATCAGAAGGCGCGGTTCTCCTACA
TGTTCGCCGGTGAACGCGTTGAGGAAGCCGGGCAGTGCCTCGGCAAAATCCTTGCGTGTAGACAAGACAT
CTGCGTAGCAGTTGTCCTCAACAACGATGTCGAAATCCAAATCGGAGTGCTCATCGAGTCCTCCGTGAAC
GTAAGAGCCGCCGATCAGAAGAGCGCGGAAGCGAACATCGGAAGCGACCGCATCGCGGATGCGGTTCAAG
AAAGTTGCATGAGCTTGTGGAAGTGTGCTGAGCATAAATGATTCTCCTAGCTGTTCTTTGGGTAAGTACG
CCATCAGGACGTTGTGAGTGGCGCGATTTTTAGCGGCTGAAATCAGCCCTTGAGCCTGTCGGCAAGTCGC
GTCATGAGGTCCATGCGCTCATGCAGGATCGCCACGACCAACGCGGGTTCGCCCGCACGCGGCAGGCAAA
AAACGTAGTGGTGTTCGCAGCGGGCCATCCGCAGCGCGGGAAAGAGTTCGCTCATGTCCTTAAACGGGCC
TTCGCCGGCGGCAAGCCTGGCTATGCCCTGTTCCAGCTTAGCGATATAGCGGCGCACCTGCGCCGCGCCC
CACTCCCGGCGCGTGTAGCGGATGATGCCGCGTAGATCGGCTTCGGCCTCAGCCGTGAGGATGTAGGCCG
TCAAGCGCGATCCCCGCTGAGTTCTTCATCAAGAATTTCGCCGACGCTCTTGGTGGACACCTTGCCGGCA
AGCCCATCGTTGATGCGGTTCCCCAGCATGGTTTTCAGTTCCTGCCATGCCTGATCGGCATCAGCGTCAC
CGGGGAACAGACGTTCGAGGGCGTATTGCTTAATGGTCTTGCCCTGCAAGGCGGCCAGGGCTTTCAGGCT
CTGGTGCTGCTGGTCCGTCATGTCGATTGTCAGGCGGCTCATTGGATAACCTCCATAAAATACACGTAAC
CACATTAGCACATATGTGGGCGTGAGGCTACAGCGCGAGGCGCATTAAGGTCGGGAAAATGCGCTAGGCG
CATTTAAATTGCGTATTGCTGTAATGCGCCATGCCGGCTAGACTAGGCCCAAATGGGTATACCCAATTTG
ACCAAGGGGGACGCGATGAGGGCGGCCAAGCACTACCGACAACTTCTATCCATCGACTTCAACATCGAGG
CGCTGGCCTTCGTGCCTGGACCCGACGGCACACGCGGCCGGCGCATCCACGTCCTGGGGCGCGAGGTCCG
CGACCGGCCCGGCCTGGTCGAGTACCTTTCGCCGGCGTTCGGCTCGCGGGTGGCGCTGGACGGCTACTGC
AAGGCCAATTTCGATGCAGTGCTGCACCTGGCGTACCCCGATCATCAGCAATGGGGCCACGCATGAAGCG
CCGAAGCTACGCCATGCTGCGCGCCGCTGCCGCGCTGGCCGTCCTGGTCGTTGCCTCGCCGGCATGGGCC
GAGCTGCGCGGCGAGGTCGTGCGCATCATCGACGGCGACACCATCGACGTGCTGGTAGACAAGCAGCCGG
TGCGCGTGCGCCTGGTGGACATTGACGCGCCGGAAAAGCGGCAAGCCTTCGGCGAACGTGCGCGCCAGGC
GCTGGCCGGCATGGTGTTCCGCCGGCACGTCCTGGTCGACGAGAAGGACACCGACCGTTACGGCCGCACG
CTGGGCACCGTGTGGGTCAACATGGAGCTGGCCAGCCGGCCGCCGCAGCCGCGCAACGTCAACGCCGCGA
TGGTTCACCAGGGCATGGCGTGGGCCTATCGCTTCCACGGCCGCGCGGCCGACCCTGAAATGCTGCGGCT
CGAACAGGAGGCGCGAGGCAAGCGCGTCGGCCTCTGGTCCGATCCGCACGCCGTCGAGCCGTGGAAATGG
CGACGCGAGAGCAACAACCGGAGGGACGAAGGTTGAAGGTCGCCCGCATCTACCTGCGCGCCAGTACGGA
CGAGCAGAATCTTGAACGCCAGGAGAGCCTTGTAGCGGCCACGCGGGCCGCCGGGTACTACGTCGCCGGC
ATCTACCGCGAGAAGGCGTCCGGCGCACGCGCCGACCGGCCCGAGCTGCTGCGCATGATCGCGGACCTGC
AACCTGGTGAAGTCGTCGTTGCGGAGAAGATCGACCGCATCAGCCGCTTGCCGTTGGCCGAGGCCGAGCG
CCTGGTTGCGTCGATCCGGGCCAAAGGGGCCAAGCTGGCCGTGCCTGGCGTGGTGGACCTGTCGGAGCTG
GCCGCCGAGGCGAACGGAGTGGCGAAAATCGTTCTGGAATCCGTCCAGGACATGCTTTTGAAGCTCGCCT
TGCAGATGGCCCGCGACGACTACGAGGATCGGCGCGAGCGTCAACGTCAGGGTGTCCAGTTGGCGAAGGC
CGCCGGCCGCTACACCGGCCGCAAACGTGACGCCGGCATGCACGACCGCATCATCACGCTTCGCTCCGGC
GGATCGAGCATTGCCAAGACGGCCAAGCTGGTCGGATGCAGCCCGAGCCAGGTCAAACGAGTGTGGGCGG
CCTGGAACGCGCAGCAGCAAAAATAAAGCCGGGCAGTGCCCGGCTTTTCTCACCTTTTCGCGTCCCGCAG
GGCCGCTGCGAGCGCCCTACCTAGATCCTCGCTTTCCCCCTCGGTGTAGTCCGGCCAGGGCACGAAGGGC
GCGGATGCGAACCTGTTGAGCAGGTACGCCTTCGGGCAGCGGTAGACCACCGGCGAGTTCGCCTTTTCAT
CCCACCGGGCCAGGATCACGTCCGCATCGCAGTGCATGTCCTTCACCTGGTCGCGGAAGAAGCCGAAGGC
CACCATGCCGCTATGTTCGCCGAGGAACGCCAGTTGCTTCGCGCTGGCGATCGCGCCGACGCCGCCGGCC
AAAACCGACGCCATCACCCAGCCGACGAACCAGAAGCTGGCATGCTTGCGGTTGACCACCGCACGCGCAG
CCGCGACCAGGACAACGGCCAAGCTGCCGACCAGGGCCATGACGACCGTGATCCGGCCGTTGTGGAAAGC
GATGGGCTTGCCAGCGTCCGCTTGCACGGCGTCGTAAATGCTGGACCCGATGGGCGCGCACATCAGCACG
ACAGGCAGCAGCACCAGGAACATCGTCCGCGTCCATTGCGCGAGTGCCTTGCGGCGTTCGCCGGCGGCAA
GCGCCTCCATCATCGGCGTGAAGCCCAACAGGGCCACCGCAGCCGCCAAGCCGGCAACGATGCCGCAGGC
GATTACATACATACATCCTCCCTAATGCGCCTTGCGCACGGTTGTAGTCAGAGTCCGCGGTGGGGGTACC
AGGCGAGCAGTCACCAATATAGCAGGATCAATATTCTTTTCCTTCGCATAGGCCTCGGCCTTGTCGAGGT
AGGTTTTCAGGCTGTTGAGGCCGCGCTGGAACATCGGAACGGTGAGGCGATACATCGAAATGGACATTTG
TCCTGTCTCCAAAATCTTCAAATGATTGGGTCGCGGCGAGAGGTCGAAGGCGTCTGCGGCCGAGAGCCTT
TCTTCGACCCTCCCATAGATGGATGCTCGTTTCGTCTTTCACAACACCGACAATGCGGGTGTCGGTCCTG
AAGCCTCGCATGGCATTGCGCTCTCCTCCATATCTCGCCGCCGCTAAAGATACTTGACGTCGTTCCCAGA
AAATGGAATGAATATTCCGCAGAACAGATTTTACGGTTTGTTTGTTCCGTTTTGCGGAGCGCCGCGGGAG
AGGTGGCGCGGGGAATTGCGGCTTCAGAGCAAATGCCTGGAGCTCCGGCGTGAGGAGGGTGCAGCCGGGC
ACCGCTTTGTGGAGGAAGTGAAAATGAAAAAGTTTATCCTGGGCACCGCGATGGCGCTCGTCCTGTCGAC
GGCCGCTCACGCGGAAACTGTCGGCGTCTCGATGGCGAAATTCGACGACAATTTCCTGACGGTTCTGCGC
AACGGCATGACCGATTATGCAAAGACACTGAGCGGCGTGACGCTGCAGGTCGAAGACGCACAGAACGACG
TTTCCAAGCAGCAGAGCCAGATCCAGAATTTCATCGCCTCCAAGGTCGATGCAATCATCGTCAACCCTGT
CGATACCGATGCGACCACGGCGATGTCGAAGCTCGCGGCCGATGCCGGCATTCCGCTGGTTTACGTCAAC
CGCCAGCCGGTCAACGTCGACACGCTGCCGGACAATCAGGCCTTCGTTGCTTCCAACGAGCAGGAATCCG
GCACGCTGGAAACCAAGGAAATCTGGATCCGTTTAAACGAATTCAGGCTTGGAGGATACGTATGACTAAA
AAAATTTCATTCATTATTAACGGCCAGGTTGAAATCTTTCCCGAAGGTGATGATTTAGTGCAATCCATTA
ATTTTGGTGATAATAGTGTTTACCTGCCAATATTGAATGACTCTCATGTAAAAAACATTATTGATTGTAA
TGGAAATAACGAATTACGGTTGCATAACATTGTCAATTTTCTCTATACGGTAGGGCAAAGATGGAAAAAT
GAAGAATACTCAAGACGCAGGACATACATTCGTGACTTAAAAAAATATATGGGATATTCAGAAGAAATGG
CTAAGCTAGAGGCCAATTGGATATCTATGATTTTATGTTCTAAAGGCGGCCTTTATGATGTTGTAGAAAA
TGAACTTGGTTCTCGCCATATCATGGATGAATGGCTACCTCAGGATGAAAGTTATGTTCGGGCTTTTCCG
AAAGGTAAATCTGTACATCTGTTGGCAGGTAATGTTCCATTATCTGGGATCATGTCTATATTACGCGCAA
TTTTAACTAAGAATCAGTGTATTATAAAAACATCGTCAACCGATCCTTTTACCGCTAATGCATTAGCGTT
AAGTTTTATTGATGTAGACCCTAATCATCCGATAACGCGCTCTTTATCTGTTATATATTGGCCCCACCAA
GGTGATACATCACTCGCAAAAGAAATTATGCAACATGCGGATGTTATTGTCGCTTGGGGAGGGCCAGATG
CGATTAATTGGGCGGTAGAGCATGCGCCATCTTATGCTGATGTGATTAAATTTGGTTCTAAAAAGAGTCT
TTGCATTATCGATAATCCTGTTGATTTGACGTCCGCAGCGACAGGTGCGGCTCATGATGTTTGTTTTTAC
GATCAGCGAGCTTGTTTTTCTGCCCAAAACATATATTACATGGGAAATCATTATGAGGAATTTAAGTTAG
CGTTGATAGAAAAACTTAATCTATATGCGCATATATTACCGAATGCCAAAAAAGATTTTGATGAAAAGGC
GGCCTATTCTTTAGTTCAAAAAGAAAGCTTGTTTGCTGGATTAAAAGTAGAGGTGGATATTCATCAACGT
TGGATGATTATTGAGTCAAATGCAGGTGTGGAATTTAATCAACCACTTGGCAGATGTGTGTACCTTCATC
ACGTCGATAATATTGAGCAAATATTGCCTTATGTTCAAAAAAATAAGACGCAAACCATATCTATTTTTCC
TTGGGAGTCATCATTTAAATATCGAGATGCGTTAGCATTAAAAGGTGCGGAAAGGATTGTAGAAGCAGGA
ATGAATAACATATTTCGAGTTGGTGGATCTCATGACGGAATGAGACCGTTGCAACGATTAGTGACATATA
TTTCTCATGAAAGGCCATCTAACTATACGGCTAAGGATGTTGCGGTTGAAATAGAACAGACTCGATTCCT
GGAAGAAGATAAGTTCCTTGTATTTGTCCCATAATAGGTAAAAAGTATGGAAAATGAATCAAAATATAAA
ACCATCGACCACGTTATTTGTGTTGAAGGAAATAAAAAAATTCATGTTTGGGAAACGCTGCCAGAAGAAA
ACAGCCCAAAGAGAAAGAATGCCATTATTATTGCGTCTGGTTTTGCCCGCAGGATGGATCATTTTGCTGG
TCTGGCGGAATATTTATCGCGGAATGGATTTCATGTGATCCGCTATGATTCGCTTCACCACGTTGGATTG
AGTTCAGGGACAATTGATGAATTTACAATGTCTATAGGAAAGCAGAGCTTGTTAGCAGTGGTTGATTGGT
TAACTACACGAAAAATAAATAACTTCGGTATGTTGGCTTCAAGCTTATCTGCGCGGATAGCTTATGCAAG
CCTATCTGAAATCAATGCTTCGTTTTTAATCACCGCAGTCGGTGTTGTTAACTTAAGATATTCTCTTGAA
AGAGCTTTAGGGTTTGATTATCTCAGTCTACCCATTAATGAATTGCCGAATAATCTAGATTTTGAAGGCC
ATAAATTGGGTGCTGAAGTCTTTGCGAGAGATTGTCTTGATTTTGGTTGGGAAGATTTAGCTTCTACAAT
TAATAACATGATGTATCTTGATATACCGTTTATTGCTTTTACTGCAAATAACGATAATTGGGTCAAGCAA
GATGAAGTTATCACATTGTTATCAAATATTCGTAGTAATCGATGCAAGATATATTCTTTGTTAGGAAGTT
CGCATGACTTGAGTGAAAATTTAGTGGTCCTGCGCAATTTTTATCAATCGGTTACGAAAGCCGCTATCGC
GATGGATAATGATCATCTGGATATTGATGTTGATATTACTGAACCGTCATTTGAACATTTAACTATTGCG
ACAGTCAATGAACGCCGAATGAGAATTGAGATTGAAAATCAAGCAATTTCTCTGTCTTAAAATCTATTGA
GATATTCTATCACTCAAATAGCAATATAAGGACTCTCTATGAAATTTGGAAACTTTTTGCTTACATACCA
ACCTCCCCAATTTTCTCAAACAGAGGTAATGAAACGTTTGGTTAAATTAGGTCGCATCTCTGAGGAGTGT
GGTTTTGATACCGTATGGTTACTGGAGCATCATTTCACGGAGTTTGGTTTGCTTGGTAACCCTTATGTCG
CTGCTGCATATTTACTTGGCGCGACTAAAAAATTGAATGTAGGAACTGCCGCTATTGTTCTTCCCACAGC
CCATCCAGTACGCCAACTTGAAGATGTGAATTTATTGGATCAAATGTCAAAAGGACGATTTCGGTTTGGT
ATTTGCCGAGGGCTTTACAACAAGGACTTTCGCGTATTCGGCACAGATATGAATAACAGTCGCGCCTTAG
CGGAATGCTGGTACGGGCTGATAAAGAATGGCATGACAGAGGGATATATGGAAGCTGATAATGAACATAT
CAAGTTCCATAAGGTAAAAGTAAACCCCGCGGCGTATAGCAGAGGTGGCGCACCGGTTTATGTGGTGGCT
GAATCAGCTTCGACGACTGAGTGGGCTGCTCAATTTGGCCTACCGATGATATTAAGTTGGATTATAAATA
CTAACGAAAAGAAAGCACAACTTGAGCTTTATAATGAAGTGGCTCAAGAATATGGGCACGATATTCATAA
TATCGACCATTGCTTATCATATATAACATCTGTAGATCATGACTCAATTAAAGCGAAAGAGATTTGCCGG
AAATTTCTGGGGCATTGGTATGATTCTTATGTGAATGCTACGACTATTTTTGATGATTCAGACCAAACAA
GAGGTTATGATTTCAATAAAGGGCAGTGGCGTGACTTTGTATTAAAAGGACATAAAGATACTAATCGCCG
TATTGATTACAGTTACGAAATCAATCCCGTGGGAACGCCGCAGGAATGTATTGACATAATTCAAAAAGAC
ATTGATGCTACAGGAATATCAAATATTTGTTGTGGATTTGAAGCTAATGGAACAGTAGACGAAATTATTG
CTTCCATGAAGCTCTTCCAGTCTGATGTCATGCCATTTCTTAAAGAAAAACAACGTTCGCTATTATATTA
GCTAAGGAGAAAGAAATGAAATTTGGATTGTTCTTCCTTAACTTCATCAATTCAACAACTGTTCAAGAAC
AAAGTATAGTTCGCATGCAGGAAATAACGGAGTATGTTGATAAGTTGAATTTTGAACAGATTTTAGTGTA
TGAAAATCATTTTTCAGATAATGGTGTTGTCGGCGCTCCTCTGACTGTTTCTGGTTTTCTGCTCGGTTTA
ACAGAGAAAATTAAAATTGGTTCATTAAATCACATCATTACAACTCATCATCCTGTCCGCATAGCGGAGG
AAGCTTGCTTATTGGATCAGTTAAGTGAAGGGAGATTTATTTTAGGGTTTAGTGATTGCGAAAAAAAAGA
TGAAATGCATTTTTTTAATCGCCCGGTTGAATATCAACAGCAACTATTTGAAGAGTGTTATGAAATCATT
AACGATGCTTTAACAACAGGCTATTGTAATCCAGATAACGATTTTTATAGCTTCCCTAAAATATCTGTAA
ATCCCCATGCTTATACGCCAGGCGGACCTCGGAAATATGTAACAGCAACCAGTCATCATATTGTTGAGTG
GGCGGCCAAAAAAGGTATTCCTCTCATCTTTAAGTGGGATGATTCTAATGATGTTAGATATGAATATGCT
GAAAGATATAAAGCCGTTGCGGATAAATATGACGTTGACCTATCAGAGATAGACCATCAGTTAATGATAT
TAGTTAACTATAACGAAGATAGTAATAAAGCTAAACAAGAGACGCGTGCATTTATTAGTGATTATGTTCT
TGAAATGCACCCTAATGAAAATTTCGAAAATAAACTTGAAGAAATAATTGCAGAAAACGCTGTCGGAAAT
TATACGGAGTGTATAACTGCGGCTAAGTTGGCAATTGAAAAGTGTGGTGCGAAAAGTGTATTGCTGTCCT
TTGAACCAATGAATGATTTGATGAGCCAAAAAAATGTAATCAATATTGTTGATGATAATATTAAGAAGTA
CCACATGGAATATACCTAATAGATTTCGAGTTGCAGCGAGGCGGCAAGTGAACGAATCCCCAGGAGCATA
GATAACTATGTGACTGGGGTGAGTGAAAGCAGCCAACAAAGCAGCAGCTTGAAAGATGAAGGGTATAAAA
GAGTATGACAGCAGTGCTGCCATACTTTCTAATATTATCTTGAGGAGTAAAACAGGTATGACTTCATATG
TTGATAAACAAGAAATTACAGCAAGCTCAGAAATTGATGATTTGATTTTTTCGAGCGATCCATTAGTGTG
GTCTTACGACGAGCAGGAAAAAATCAGAAAGAAACTTGTGCTTGATGCATTTCGTAATCATTATAAACAT
TGTCGAGAATATCGTCACTACTGTCAGGCACACAAAGTAGATGACAATATTACGGAAATTGATGACATAC
CTGTATTCCCAACATCGGTTTTTAAGTTTACTCGCTTATTAACTTCTCAGGAAAACGAGATTGAAAGTTG
GTTTACCAGTAGCGGCACGAATGGTTTAAAAAGTCAGGTGGCGCGTGACAGATTAAGTATTGAGAGACTC
TTAGGCTCTGTGAGTTATGGCATGAAATATGTTGGTAGTTGGTTTGATCATCAAATAGAATTAGTCAATT
TGGGACCAGATAGATTTAATGCTCATAATATTTGGTTTAAATATGTTATGAGTTTGGTGGAATTGTTATA
TCCTACGACATTTACCGTAACAGAAGAACGAATAGATTTTGTTAAAACATTGAATAGTCTTGAACGAATA
AAAAATCAAGGGAAAGATCTTTGTCTTATTGGTTCGCCATACTTTATTTATTTACTCTGCCATTATATGA
AAGATAAAAAAATCTCATTTTCTGGAGATAAAAGCCTTTATATCATAACCGGAGGCGGCTGGAAAAGTTA
CGAAAAAGAATCTCTGAAACGTGATGATTTCAATCATCTTTTATTTGATACTTTCAATCTCAGTGATATT
AGTCAGATCCGAGATATATTTAATCAAGTTGAACTCAACACTTGTTTCTTTGAGGATGAAATGCAGCGTA
AACATGTTCCGCCGTGGGTATATGCGCGAGCGCTTGATCCTGAAACGTTGAAACCTGTACCTGATGGAAC
GCCGGGGTTGATGAGTTATATGGATGCGTCAGCAACCAGTTATCCAGCATTTATTGTTACCGATGATGTC
GGGATAATTAGCAGAGAATATGGTAAGTATCCCGGCGTGCTCGTTGAAATTTTACGTCGCGTCAATACGA
GGACGCAGAAAGGGTGTGCTTTAAGCTTAACCGAAGCGTTTGATAGTTGATGACCTGCAGGTGGCTGCTG
AACCCCCAGCCGGAACTGACCCCACAAGGCCCTAGCGTTTGCAATGCACCAGGTCATCATTGACCCAGGC
GTGTTCCACCAGGCCGCTGCCTCGCAACTCTTCGCAGGCTTCGCCGACCTGCTCGCGCCACTTCTTCACG
CGGGTGGAATCCGATCCGCACATGAGGCGGAAGGTTTCCAGCTTGAGCGGGTACGGCTCCCGGTGCGAGC
TGAAATAGTCGAACATCCGTCGGGCCGTCGGCGACAGCTTGCGGTACTTCTCCCATATGAATTTCGTGTA
GTGGTCGCCAGCAAACAGCACGACGATTTCCTCGTCGATCAGGACCTGGCAACGGGACGTTTTCTTGCCA
CGGTCCAGGACGCGGAAGCGGTGCAGCAGCGACACCGATTCCAGGTGCCCAACGCGGTCGGACGTGAAGC
CCATCGCCGTCGCCTGTAGGCGCGACAGGCATTCCTCGGCCTTCGTGTAATACCGGCCATTGATCGACCA
GCCCAGGTCCTGGCAAAGCTCGTAGAACGTGAAGGTGATCGGCTCGCCGATAGGGGTGCGCTTCGCGTAC
TCCAACACCTGCTGCCACACCAGTTCGTCATCGTCGGCCCGCAGCTCGACGCCGGTGTAGGTGATCTTCA
CGTCCTTGTTGACGTGGAAAATGACCTTGTTTTGCAGCGCCTCGCGCGGGATTTTCTTGTTGCGCGTGGT
GAACAGGGCAGAGCGGGCCGTGTCGTTTGGCATCGCTCGCATCGTGTCCGGCCACGGCGCAATATCGAAC
AAGGAAAGCTGCATTTCCTTGATCTGCTGCTTCGTGTGTTTCAGCAACGCGGCCTGCTTGGCCTCGCTGA
CCTGTTTTGCCAGGTCCTCGCCGGCGGTTTTTCGCTTCTTGGTCGTCATAGTTCCTCGCGTGTCGATGGT
CATCGACTTCGCCAAACCTGCCGCCTCCTGTTCGAGACGACGCGAACGCTCCACGGCGGCCGATGGCGCG
GGCAGGGCAGGGGGAGCCAGTTGCACGCTGTCGCGCTCGATCTTGGCCGTAGCTTGCTGGACCATCGAGC
CGACGGACTGGAAGGTTTCGCGGGGCGCACGCATGACGGTGCGGCTTGCGATGGTTTCGGCATCCTCGGC
GGAAAACCCCGCGTCGATCAGTTCTTGCCTGTATGCCTTCCGGTCAAACGTCCGATTCATTCACCCTCCT
TGCGGGATTGCCCCGGAATTCCCCGGATCGATCCGTCGATCTTGATCCCCTGCGCCATCAGATCCTTGGC
GGCAAGAAAGCCATCCAGTTTACTTTGCAGGGCTTCCCAACCTTACCAGAGGGCGCCCCAGCTGGCAATT
CCGGTTCGCTTGCTGTCCATAAAACCGCCCAGTCTAGCTATCGCCATGTAAGCCCACTGCAAGCTACCTG
CTTTCTCTTTGCGCTTGCGTTT
